>Addgene plasmid #18791 | p3xFLAG-Tmprss6(S762A) | addgene partial sequence | sequence record 24676 | CMV-F 5'-CGCAAATGGGCGGTAGGCGTG-3'
CGNGGGCNTTAGCAGAGCTGTTAGTGAACCGTCAGAATTAAGCTTAAGATGCCGAGATGTTTCCAGCTCC
CCTGTTCTACCAGGATGCCCACCACCGAGGTCCCCCAAGCGGCTGATGGTCAGGGCGATGCGGGTGATGG
AGAGGAAGCTGCTGAGCCAGAGGGGAAGTTCAAGCCCCCAAAAAACACCAAGAGAAAAAACCGGGACTAC
GTCCGCTTCACGCCACTGTTGCTGGTCTTGGCTGCGCTGGTCTCAGCAGGGGTCATGCTTTGGTATTTCC
TAGGGTACAAAGCGGAAGTGACCGTAAGCCAGGTGTACTCTGGCAGCCTCCGGGTGCTCAACCGTCATTT
CTCCCAGGACCTGGGCCGACGGGAGTCTATTGCTTTCCGCAGTGAATCTGCCAAAGCCCAGAAGATGCTC
CAAGAACTGGTTGCCAGCACCCGCCTGGGTACTTACTACAACTCTAGTTCTGTCTACTCCTTTGGGGAGG
GACCCCTCACCTGCTTCTTCTGGTTTATCCTTGACATCCCTGAGTACCAGCGACTGACCCTGAGCCCTGA
AGTAGTGCGCGAGCTCCTGGTGGATGAGCTACTGTCCAACAGCTCAACCCTGGCTTCCTATAAGACCGAA
TATGAGGTGGACCCGGAAGGCCTGGTGATCCTGGAAGCCAGTGTGAACGACATAGTCGTACTGANTTCCA
CCGNTGGGCTTCATNNNTACNTTTAGAAANCCNGGGCNGGTCNTCTNNNNAN
