>Addgene plasmid #18791 | p3xFLAG-Tmprss6(S762A) | addgene partial sequence | sequence record 24677 | C-CMV-24 5'-TATTAGGACAAGGCTGGTGGGCAC-3'
ANATTNNGGNCGGAAGGCACTGGGGAGGGGTCACAGGGATGCCACCCGGGATCACTACTTGTCATCGTCA
TCCTTGTAGTCGATGTCATGATCTTTATAATCACCGTCATGGTCTTTGTAGTCAGCCCGGGATCCTCTAG
AGGTCAGCACCTGCTGGATCCAGTTGATCACACGTGTGACACGGGTGTAGACGCCAAAGAAATTGGGTCG
GCCACAGCCCAGGCCCCAGCTAACCAACCCTGCCAGGAACCAGCGGCCACTGGGCTCCCTGCAAACCAGT
GGGCCTCCAGCGTCACCCTGGCAGGCATCTTTCTTGCCCTTGCGGTAGCCAGCACAGAGCATGCGTGGGG
ACACCTGGTAGCGGTAGGCCTCACTGCAGAGGTCCTGAGGGACCAGCTGTACGTCCACCTTCTGCAGGGT
GTTGCTCACCGGACCACCCTCTCGCTGGGCTCCCCAGCCTGTGATCCAGCAGTGCTGGCCTGGCTCAAAG
AAGTGGGAGCGGGCAGGCAGGCAGACGGGGCGCACAGTGGCCGAGTACACCACGGGGTGGTCGAGCTGCA
GCAGGGCCACGTCGTAGTCATGGCTGTCCTCCTCGTGGTACGGGTGCAGGAAACAAACGGCTCACCTTGA
AGAANAACTNCGCTTGGCAAGCGCANTTTNNCCGCATATTTTTCCAGAAAAAAGGGTCNAAGNTTTGGGG
GAGGCNATGNTGTCCTCTTGAAANAGTGGGCGGCCNTTANAACCAACGGTCAACGATNAAACCCCCCAAA
ATNTTCACCCCAAATGGGGGNGGNTGCNTGGCACNNCNCCGAAAAGACCGCCCCNANATGGNNGAAGCCN
