[The description below was written by a language model from this plasmid's Addgene catalogue record.]
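Description:
p3xFLAG-Tmprss6(S762A) is a mammalian expression plasmid built on the p3xFLAG-CMV-14 backbone (about 6.3 kb without insert). It is maintained in E. coli as a high-copy plasmid under ampicillin selection, and it carries a neomycin resistance marker so that transfected mammalian cells can be selected with G418 to obtain stable lines. The record does not list the promoter explicitly, but the backbone name and the CMV-based sequencing primers indicate that the insert is expressed from a CMV promoter, which gives strong constitutive transcription in most mammalian cell lines.

The payload is a roughly 2.4 kb mouse Tmprss6 coding sequence, encoding type II transmembrane serine protease 6, cloned between HindIII and XbaI sites that both remain intact. The open reading frame is fused at its C terminus to the backbone-encoded 3xFLAG epitope, which allows detection or immunoprecipitation of the protein with anti-FLAG antibodies. The insert carries a serine-to-alanine substitution at residue 762. The record does not state the purpose of this change; in a serine protease, replacing a serine with alanine is the usual way to eliminate the catalytic nucleophile, so this construct most likely serves as a protease-dead control, though that interpretation is an inference.

The plasmid is associated with work showing that TMPRSS6 is needed for sensing iron deficiency. It is suited to transient or stable expression of the tagged mutant in cultured mammalian cells, typically for comparison with a wild-type Tmprss6 construct to test whether a given effect depends on this residue.
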