Addgene plasmid #18791: p3xFLAG-Tmprss6(S762A)
Depositing lab: Bruce Beutler. Publication: The serine protease TMPRSS6 is required to sense iron deficiency. Du X, She E, Gelbart T, Truksa J, Lee P, Xia Y, Khovananth K, Mudd S, Mann N, Moresco EM, Beutler E, Beutler B. Science. 2008 May 23. 320(5879):1088-92. 10.1126/science.1157121 PubMed 18451267.
Backbone
  Vector backbone: p3xFLAG-CMV-14
  Backbone size w/o insert (bp): 6265
  Vector type: Mammalian Expression
  Selectable markers: Neomycin (select with G418)
Growth in bacteria
  Bacterial resistance: Ampicillin, 100 μg/mL
  Growth temperature: 37°C
  Growth strain: DH5alpha
  Copy number: High Copy
Gene/Insert
  Gene/Insert name: Type II transmembrane serine protease 6 (alt name: Tmprss6)
  Species: M. musculus (mouse)
  Insert size (bp): 2436
  Mutation: Changed Serine762 to Alanine
  Entrez Gene: Tmprss6 (a.k.a. 1300008A22Rik)
  Tag / fusion protein: 3xFLAG (C terminal on backbone)
  Cloning method: Restriction Enzyme; 5′ cloning site Hind III (not destroyed); 3′ cloning site Xba I (not destroyed)
  Sequencing primers: 5′ N-CMV-30 sequencing primer; 3′ C-CMV-24 sequencing primer
Terms and licenses: Academic/Nonprofit Terms; Industry Terms: Not Available to Industry
How to cite: p3xFLAG-Tmprss6(S762A) was a gift from Bruce Beutler (Addgene plasmid # 18791 ; http://n2t.net/addgene:18791 ; RRID:Addgene_18791)
